>Addgene plasmid #167290 | pTRIP-SFFV-mtagBFP-2A RIGI K270A | addgene full sequence | sequence record 331645 | Addgene NGS Result
ACTGCCAATTACCTGTGGTTTCATTTACTCTAAACCTGTGATTCCTCTGAATTATTTTCATTTTAAAGAA
ATTGTATTTGTTAAATATGTACTACAAACTTAGTAGTTGGAAGGGCTAATTCACTCCCAAAGAAGACAAG
ATATCCTTGATCTGTGGATCTACCACACACAAGGCTACTTCCCTGATTAGCAGAACTACACACCAGGGCC
AGGGGTCAGATATCCACTGACCTTTGGATGGTGCTACAAGCTAGTACCAGTTGAGCCAGATAAGGTAGAA
GAGGCCAATAAAGGAGAGAACACCAGCTTGTTACACCCTGTGAGCCTGCATGGGATGGATGACCCGGAGA
GAGAAGTGTTAGAGTGGAGGTTTGACAGCCGCCTAGCATTTCATCACGTGGCCCGAGAGCTGCATCCGGA
GTACTTCAAGAACTGCTGATATCGAGCTTGCTACAAGGGACTTTCCGCTGGGGACTTTCCAGGGAGGCGT
GGCCTGGGCGGGACTGGGGAGTGGCGAGCCCTCAGATCCTGCATATAAGCAGCTGCTTTTTGCCTGTACT
GGGTCTCTCTGGTTAGACCAGATCTGAGCCTGGGAGCTCTCTGGCTAACTAGGGAACCCACTGCTTAAGC
CTCAATAAAGCTTGCCTTGAGTGCTTCAAGTAGTGTGTGCCCGTCTGTTGTGTGACTCTGGTAACTAGAG
ATCCCTCAGACCCTTTTAGTCAGTGTGGAAAATCTCTAGCAGTGGCGCCCGAACAGGGACTTGAAAGCGA
AAGGGAAACCAGAGGAGCTCTCTCGACGCAGGACTCGGCTTGCTGAAGCGCGCACGGCAAGAGGCGAGGG
GCGGCGACTGGTGAGTACGCCAAAAATTTTGACTAGCGGAGGCTAGAAGGAGAGAGATGGGTGCGAGAGC
GTCAGTATTAAGCGGGGGAGAATTAGATCGCGATGGGAAAAAATTCGGTTAAGGCCAGGGGGAAAGAAAA
AATATAAATTAAAACATATAGTATGGGCAAGCAGGGAGCTAGAACGATTCGCAGTTAATCCTGGCCTGTT
AGAAACATCAGAAGGCTGTAGACAAATACTGGGACAGCTACAACCATCCCTTCAGACAGGATCAGAAGAA
CTTAGATCATTATATAATACAGTAGCAACCCTCTATTGTGTGCATCAAAGGATAGAGATAAAAGACACCA
AGGAAGCTTTAGACAAGATAGAGGAAGAGCAAAACAAAAGTAAGACCACCGCACAGCAAGCGGCCGCTGA
TCTTCAGACCTGGAGGAGGAGATATGAGGGACAATTGGAGAAGTGAATTATATAAATATAAAGTAGTAAA
AATTGAACCATTAGGAGTAGCACCCACCAAGGCAAAGAGAAGAGTGGTGCAGAGAGAAAAAAGAGCAGTG
GGAATAGGAGCTTTGTTCCTTGGGTTCTTGGGAGCAGCAGGAAGCACTATGGGCGCAGCGTCAATGACGC
TGACGGTACAGGCCAGACAATTATTGTCTGGTATAGTGCAGCAGCAGAACAATTTGCTGAGGGCTATTGA
GGCGCAACAGCATCTGTTGCAACTCACAGTCTGGGGCATCAAGCAGCTCCAGGCAAGAATCCTGGCTGTG
GAAAGATACCTAAAGGATCAACAGCTCCTGGGGATTTGGGGTTGCTCTGGAAAACTCATTTGCACCACTG
CTGTGCCTTGGAATGCTAGTTGGAGTAATAAATCTCTGGAACAGATTTGGAATCACACGACCTGGATGGA
GTGGGACAGAGAAATTAACAATTACACAAGCTTAATACACTCCTTAATTGAAGAATCGCAAAACCAGCAA
GAAAAGAATGAACAAGAATTATTGGAATTAGATAAATGGGCAAGTTTGTGGAATTGGTTTAACATAACAA
ATTGGCTGTGGTATATAAAATTATTCATAATGATAGTAGGAGGCTTGGTAGGTTTAAGAATAGTTTTTGC
TGTACTTTCTATAGTGAATAGAGTTAGGCAGGGATATTCACCATTATCGTTTCAGACCCACCTCCCAACC
CCGAGGGGACCCGACAGGCCCGAAGGAATAGAAGAAGAAGGTGGAGAGAGAGACAGAGACAGATCCATTC
GATTAGTGAACGGATCTCGACGGTATCGCCGAATTCACAAATGGCAGTATTCATCCACAATTTTAAAAGA
AAAGGGGGGATTGGGGGGTACAGTGCAGGGGAAAGAATAGTAGACATAATAGCAACAGACATACAAACTA
AAGAATTACAAAAACAAATTACAAAAATTCAAAATTTTCGGGTTTATTACAGGGACAGCAGAGATCCACT
TTGGCTGATACGCGTCTGCAGCCCCGATAAAATAAAAGATTTTATTTAGTCTCCAGAAAAAGGGGGGAAT
GAAAGACCCCACCTGTAGGTTTGGCAAGCTAGCTGCAGTAACGCCATTTTGCAAGGCATGGAAAAATACC
AAACCAAGAATAGAGAAGTTCAGATCAAGGGCGGGTACATGAAAATAGCTAACGTTGGGCCAAACAGGAT
ATCTGCGGTGAGCAGTTTCGGCCCCGGCCCGGGGCCAAGAACAGATGGTCACCGCAGTTTCGGCCCCGGC
CCGAGGCCAAGAACAGATGGTCCCCAGATATGGCCCAACCCTCAGCAGTTTCTTAAGACCCATCAGATGT
TTCCAGGCTCCCCCAAGGACCTGAAATGACCCTGCGCCTTATTTGAATTAACCAATCAGCCTGCTTCTCG
CTTCTGTTCGCGCGCTTCTGCTTCCCGAGCTCTATAAAAGAGCTCACAACCCCTCACTCGGCGCGCCAGT
CCTCCGACAGACTGAGTCGCCCGGGCCGCGGGCTAGCGCCACCATGAGCGAGCTGATTAAGGAGAACATG
CACATGAAGCTGTACATGGAGGGCACCGTGGACAACCATCACTTCAAGTGCACATCCGAGGGCGAAGGCA
AGCCCTACGAGGGCACCCAGACCATGAGAATCAAGGTGGTCGAGGGCGGCCCTCTCCCCTTCGCCTTCGA
CATCCTGGCTACTAGCTTCCTCTACGGCAGCAAGACCTTCATCAACCACACCCAGGGCATCCCCGACTTC
TTCAAGCAGTCCTTCCCTGAGGGCTTCACATGGGAGAGAGTCACCACATACGAAGACGGGGGCGTGCTGA
CCGCTACCCAGGACACCAGCCTCCAGGACGGCTGCCTCATCTACAACGTCAAGATCAGAGGGGTGAACTT
CACATCCAACGGCCCTGTGATGCAGAAGAAAACACTCGGCTGGGAGGCCTTCACCGAGACGCTGTACCCC
GCTGACGGCGGCCTGGAAGGCAGAAACGACATGGCCCTGAAGCTCGTGGGCGGGAGCCATCTGATCGCAA
ACGCCAAGACCACATATAGATCCAAGAAACCCGCTAAGAACCTCAAGATGCCTGGCGTCTACTATGTGGA
CTACAGACTGGAAAGAATCAAGGAGGCCAACAACGAGACCTACGTCGAGCAGCACGAGGTGGCAGTGGCC
AGATACTGCGACCTCCCTAGCAAACTGGGGCACAAGCTTAATGGAAGCGGAGCTACTAACTTCAGCCTGC
TGAAGCAGGCTGGAGACGTGGAGGAGAACCCTGGACCTGGATCCATGACCACCGAGCAGCGACGCAGCCT
GCAAGCCTTCCAGGATTATATCCGGAAGACCCTGGACCCTACCTACATCCTGAGCTACATGGCCCCCTGG
TTTAGGGAGGAAGAGGTGCAGTATATTCAGGCTGAGAAAAACAACAAGGGCCCAATGGAGGCTGCCACAC
TTTTTCTCAAGTTCCTGTTGGAGCTCCAGGAGGAAGGCTGGTTCCGTGGCTTTTTGGATGCCCTAGACCA
TGCAGGTTATTCTGGACTTTATGAAGCCATTGAAAGTTGGGATTTCAAAAAAATTGAAAAGTTGGAGGAG
TATAGATTACTTTTAAAACGTTTACAACCAGAATTTAAAACCAGAATTATCCCAACCGATATCATTTCTG
ATCTGTCTGAATGTTTAATTAATCAGGAATGTGAAGAAATTCTACAGATTTGCTCTACTAAGGGGATGAT
GGCAGGTGCAGAGAAATTGGTGGAATGCCTTCTCAGATCAGACAAGGAAAACTGGCCCAAAACTTTGAAA
CTTGCTTTGGAGAAAGAAAGGAACAAGTTCAGTGAACTGTGGATTGTAGAGAAAGGTATAAAAGATGTTG
AAACAGAAGATCTTGAGGATAAGATGGAAACTTCTGACATACAGATTTTCTACCAAGAAGATCCAGAATG
CCAGAATCTTAGTGAGAATTCATGTCCACCTTCAGAAGTGTCTGATACAAACTTGTACAGCCCATTTAAA
CCAAGAAATTACCAATTAGAGCTTGCTTTGCCTGCTATGAAAGGAAAAAACACAATAATATGTGCTCCTA
CAGGTTGTGGAGCAACCTTTGTTTCACTGCTTATATGTGAACATCATCTTAAAAAATTCCCACAAGGACA
AAAGGGGAAAGTTGTCTTTTTTGCGAATCAGATCCCAGTGTATGAACAGCAGAAATCTGTATTCTCAAAA
TACTTTGAAAGACATGGGTATAGAGTTACAGGCATTTCTGGAGCAACAGCTGAGAATGTCCCAGTGGAAC
AGATTGTTGAGAACAATGACATCATCATTTTAACTCCACAGATTCTTGTGAACAACCTTAAAAAGGGAAC
GATTCCATCACTATCCATCTTTACTTTGATGATATTTGATGAATGCCACAACACTAGTAAACAACACCCG
TACAATATGATCATGTTTAATTATCTAGATCAGAAACTTGGAGGATCTTCAGGCCCACTGCCCCAGGTCA
TTGGGCTGACTGCCTCGGTTGGTGTTGGGGATGCCAAAAACACAGATGAAGCCTTGGATTATATCTGCAA
GCTGTGTGCTTCTCTTGATGCGTCAGTGATAGCAACAGTCAAACACAATCTGGAGGAACTGGAGCAAGTT
GTTTATAAGCCCCAGAAGTTTTTCAGGAAAGTGGAATCACGGATTAGCGACAAATTTAAATACATCATAG
CTCAGCTGATGAGGGACACAGAGAGTCTGGCAAAGAGAATCTGCAAAGACCTCGAAAACTTATCTCAAAT
TCAAAATAGGGAATTTGGAACACAGAAATATGAACAATGGATTGTTACAGTTCAGAAAGCATGCATGGTG
TTCCAGATGCCAGACAAAGATGAAGAGAGCAGGATTTGTAAAGCCCTGTTTTTATACACTTCACATTTGC
GGAAATATAATGATGCCCTCATTATCAGTGAGCATGCACGAATGAAAGATGCTCTGGATTACTTGAAAGA
CTTCTTCAGCAATGTCCGAGCAGCAGGATTCGATGAGATTGAGCAAGATCTTACTCAGAGATTTGAAGAA
AAGCTGCAGGAACTAGAAAGTGTTTCCAGGGACCCCAGCAATGAGAATCCTAAACTTGAAGACCTCTGCT
TCATCTTACAAGAAGAGTACCACTTAAACCCAGAGACAATAACAATTCTCTTTGTGAAAACCAGAGCACT
TGTGGACGCTTTAAAAAATTGGATTGAAGGAAATCCTAAACTCAGTTTTCTAAAACCTGGCATATTGACT
GGACGTGGCAAAACAAATCAGAACACAGGAATGACCCTCCCGGCACAGAAGTGTATATTGGATGCATTCA
AAGCCAGTGGAGATCACAATATTCTGATTGCCACCTCAGTTGCTGATGAAGGCATTGACATTGCACAGTG
CAATCTTGTCATCCTTTATGAGTATGTGGGCAATGTCATCAAAATGATCCAAACCAGAGGCAGAGGAAGA
GCAAGAGGTAGCAAGTGCTTCCTTCTGACTAGTAATGCTGGTGTAATTGAAAAAGAACAAATAAACATGT
ACAAAGAAAAAATGATGAATGACTCTATTTTACGCCTTCAGACATGGGACGAAGCAGTATTTAGGGAAAA
GATTCTGCATATACAGACTCATGAAAAATTCATCAGAGATAGTCAAGAAAAACCAAAACCTGTACCTGAT
AAGGAAAATAAAAAACTGCTCTGCAGAAAGTGCAAAGCCTTGGCATGTTACACAGCTGACGTAAGAGTGA
TAGAGGAATGCCATTACACTGTGCTTGGAGATGCTTTTAAGGAATGCTTTGTGAGTAGACCACATCCCAA
GCCAAAGCAGTTTTCAAGTTTTGAAAAAAGAGCAAAGATATTCTGTGCCCGACAGAACTGCAGCCATGAC
TGGGGAATCCATGTGAAGTACAAGACATTTGAGATTCCAGTTATAAAAATTGAAAGTTTTGTGGTGGAGG
ATATTGCAACTGGAGTTCAGACACTGTACTCGAAGTGGAAGGACTTTCATTTTGAGAAGATACCATTTGA
TCCAGCAGAAATGTCCAAATGACTCGAGACCTAGAAAAACATGGAGCAATCACAAGTAGCAATACAGCAG
CTACCAATGCTGATTGTGCCTGGCTAGAAGCACAAGAGGAGGAGGAGGTGGGTTTTCCAGTCACACCTCA
GGTACCTTTAAGACCAATGACTTACAAGGCAGCTGTAGATCTTAGCCACTTTTTAAAAGAAAAGGGGGGA
CTGGAAGGGCTAATTCACTCCCAACGAAGACAAAATCGTCGAGAGATGCTGCATATAAGCAGCTGCTTTT
TGCTTGTACTGGGTCTCTCTGGTTAGACCAGATCTGAGCCTGGGAGCTCTCTGGCTAACTAGGGAACCCA
CTGCTTAAGCCTCAATAAAGCTTGCCTTGAGTGCTTCAAGTAGTGTGTGCCCGTCTGTTGTGTGACTCTG
GTAACTAGAGATCCCTCAGACCCTTTTAGTCAGTGTGGAAAATCTCTAGCAGTAGTAGTTCATGTCATCT
TATTATTCAGTATTTATAACTTGCAAAGAAATGAATATCAGAGAGTGAGAGGCCTTGACATTATAATAGA
TTTAGCAGGAATTGAACTAGGAGTGGAGCACACAGGCAAAGCTGCAGAAGTACTTGGAAGAAGCCACCAG
AGATACTCACGATTCTGCACATACCTGGCTAATCCCAGATCCTAAGGATTACATTAAGTTTACTAACATT
TATATAATGATTTATAGTTTAAAGTATAAACTTATCTAATTTACTATTCTGACAGATATTAATTAATCCT
CAAATATCATAAGAGATGATTACTATTATCCCCATTTAACACAAGAGGAAACTGAGAGGGAAAGATGTTG
AAGTAATTTTCCCACAATTACAGCATCCGTTAGTTACGACTCTATGATCTTCTGACACAAATTCCATTTA
CTCCTCACCCTATGACTCAGTCGAATATATCAAAGTTATGGACATTATGCTAAGTAACAAATTACCCTTT
TATATAGTAAATACTGAGTAGATTGAGAGAAGAAATTGTTTGCAAACCTGAATAGCTTCAAGAAGAAGAG
AAGTGAGGATAAGAATAACAGTTGTCATTTAACAAGTTTTAACAAGTAACTTGGTTAGAAAGGGATTCAA
ATGCATAAAGCAAGGGATAAATTTTTCTGGCAACAAGACTATACAATATAACCTTAAATATGACTTCAAA
TAATTGTTGGAACTTGATAAAACTAATTAAATATTATTGAAGATTATCAATATTATAAATGTAATTTACT
TTTAAAAAGGGAACATAGAAATGTGTATCATTAGAGTAGAAAACAATCCTTATTATCACAATTTGTCAAA
ACAAGTTTGTTATTAACACAAGTAGAATACTGCATTCAATTAAGTTGACTGCAGATTTTGTGTTTTGTTA
AAATTAGAAAGAGATAACAACAATTTGAATTATTGAAAGTAACATGTAAATAGTTCTACATACGTTCTTT
TGACATCTTGTTCAATCATTGATCGAAGTTCTTTATCTTGGAAGAATTTGTTCCAAAGACTCTGAAATAA
GGAAAACAATCTATTATATAGTCTCACACCTTTGTTTTACTTTTAGTGATTTCAATTTAATAATGTAAAT
GGTTAAAATTTATTCTTCTCTGAGATCATTTCACATTGCAGATAGAAAACCTGAGACTGGGGTAATTTTT
ATTAAAATCTAATTTAATCTCAGAAACACATCTTTATTCTAACATCAATTTTTCCAGTTTGATATTATCA
TATAAAGTCAGCCTTCCTCATCTGCAGGTTCCACAACAAAAATCCAACCAACTGTGGATCAAAAATATTG
GGAAAAAATTAAAAATAGCAATACAACAATAAAAAAATACAAATCAGAAAAACAGCACAGTATAACAACT
TTATTTAGCATTTACAATCTATTAGGTATTATAAGTAATCTAGCCAGATCCTCTACGCCGGACGCATCGT
GGCCGGCATCACCGGCGCCACAGGTGCGGTTGCTGGCGCCTATATCGCCGACATCACCGATGGGGAAGAT
CGGGCTCGCCACTTCGGGCTCATGAGCGCTTGTTTCGGCGTGGGTATGGTGGCAGGCCCCGTGGCCGGGG
GACTGTTGGGCGCCATCTCCTTGCATGCACCATTCCTTGCGGCGGCGGTGCTCAACGGCCTCAACCTACT
ACTGGGCTGCTTCCTAATGCAGGAGTCGCATAAGGGAGAGCGTCGAATGGTGCACTCTCAGTACAATCTG
CTCTGATGCCGCATAGTTAAGCCAGCCCCGACACCCGCCAACACCCGCTGACGCGCCCTGACGGGCTTGT
CTGCTCCCGGCATCCGCTTACAGACAAGCTGTGACCGTCTCCGGGAGCTGCATGTGTCAGAGGTTTTCAC
CGTCATCACCGAAACGCGCGAGACGAAAGGGCCTCGTGATACGCCTATTTTTATAGGTTAATGTCATGAT
AATAATGGTTTCTTAGACGTCAGGTGGCACTTTTCGGGGAAATGTGCGCGGAACCCCTATTTGTTTATTT
TTCTAAATACATTCAAATATGTATCCGCTCATGAGACAATAACCCTGATAAATGCTTCAATAATATTGAA
AAAGGAAGAGTATGAGTATTCAACATTTCCGTGTCGCCCTTATTCCCTTTTTTGCGGCATTTTGCCTTCC
TGTTTTTGCTCACCCAGAAACGCTGGTGAAAGTAAAAGATGCTGAAGATCAGTTGGGTGCACGAGTGGGT
TACATCGAACTGGATCTCAACAGCGGTAAGATCCTTGAGAGTTTTCGCCCCGAAGAACGTTTTCCAATGA
TGAGCACTTTTAAAGTTCTGCTATGTGGCGCGGTATTATCCCGTATTGACGCCGGGCAAGAGCAACTCGG
TCGCCGCATACACTATTCTCAGAATGACTTGGTTGAGTACTCACCAGTCACAGAAAAGCATCTTACGGAT
GGCATGACAGTAAGAGAATTATGCAGTGCTGCCATAACCATGAGTGATAACACTGCGGCCAACTTACTTC
TGACAACGATCGGAGGACCGAAGGAGCTAACCGCTTTTTTGCACAACATGGGGGATCATGTAACTCGCCT
TGATCGTTGGGAACCGGAGCTGAATGAAGCCATACCAAACGACGAGCGTGACACCACGATGCCTGTAGCA
ATGGCAACAACGTTGCGCAAACTATTAACTGGCGAACTACTTACTCTAGCTTCCCGGCAACAATTAATAG
ACTGGATGGAGGCGGATAAAGTTGCAGGACCACTTCTGCGCTCGGCCCTTCCGGCTGGCTGGTTTATTGC
TGATAAATCTGGAGCCGGTGAGCGTGGGTCTCGCGGTATCATTGCAGCACTGGGGCCAGATGGTAAGCCC
TCCCGTATCGTAGTTATCTACACGACGGGGAGTCAGGCAACTATGGATGAACGAAATAGACAGATCGCTG
AGATAGGTGCCTCACTGATTAAGCATTGGTAACTGTCAGACCAAGTTTACTCATATATACTTTAGATTGA
TTTAAAACTTCATTTTTAATTTAAAAGGATCTAGGTGAAGATCCTTTTTGATAATCTCATGACCAAAATC
CCTTAACGTGAGTTTTCGTTCCACTGAGCGTCAGACCCCGTAGAAAAGATCAAAGGATCTTCTTGAGATC
CTTTTTTTCTGCGCGTAATCTGCTGCTTGCAAACAAAAAAACCACCGCTACCAGCGGTGGTTTGTTTGCC
GGATCAAGAGCTACCAACTCTTTTTCCGAAGGTAACTGGCTTCAGCAGAGCGCAGATACCAAATACTGTT
CTTCTAGTGTAGCCGTAGTTAGGCCACCACTTCAAGAACTCTGTAGCACCGCCTACATACCTCGCTCTGC
TAATCCTGTTACCAGTGGCTGCTGCCAGTGGCGATAAGTCGTGTCTTACCGGGTTGGACTCAAGACGATA
GTTACCGGATAAGGCGCAGCGGTCGGGCTGAACGGGGGGTTCGTGCACACAGCCCAGCTTGGAGCGAACG
ACCTACACCGAACTGAGATACCTACAGCGTGAGCTATGAGAAAGCGCCACGCTTCCCGAAGGGAGAAAGG
CGGACAGGTATCCGGTAAGCGGCAGGGTCGGAACAGGAGAGCGCACGAGGGAGCTTCCAGGGGGAAACGC
CTGGTATCTTTATAGTCCTGTCGGGTTTCGCCACCTCTGACTTGAGCGTCGATTTTTGTGATGCTCGTCA
GGGGGGCGGAGCCTATGGAAAAACGCCAGCAACGCGGCCTTTTTACGGTTCCTGGCCTTTTGCTGGCCTT
TTGCTCACATGTTCTTTCCTGCGTTATCCCCTGATTCTGTGGATAACCGTATTACCGCCTTTGAGTGAGC
TGATACCGCTCGCCGCAGCCGAACGACCGAGCGCAGCGAGTCAGTGAGCGAGGAAGCGGAAGAGCGCCCA
ATACGCAAACCGCCTCTCCCCGCGCGTTGGCCGATTCATTAATGCAGCTGTGGAATGTGTGTCAGTTAGG
GTGTGGAAAGTCCCCAGGCTCCCCAGCAGGCAGAAGTATGCAAAGCATGCATCTCAATTAGTCAGCAACC
AGGTGTGGAAAGTCCCCAGGCTCCCCAGCAGGCAGAAGTATGCAAAGCATGCATCTCAATTAGTCAGCAA
CCATAGTCCCGCCCCTAACTCCGCCCATCCCGCCCCTAACTCCGCCCAGTTCCGCCCATTCTCCGCCCCA
TGGCTGACTAATTTTTTTTATTTATGCAGAGGCCGAGGCCGCCTCGGCCTCTGAGCTATTCCAGAAGTAG
TGAGGAGGCTTTTTTGGAGGCCTAGGCTTTTGCAAAAAGCTTGGACACAAGACAGGCTTGCGAGATATGT
TTGAGAATACCACTTTATCCCGCGTCAGGGAGAGGCAGTGCGTAAAAAGACGCGGACTCATGTGAAATAC
TGGTTTTTAGTGCGCCAGATCTCTATAATCTCGCGCAACCTATTTTCCCCTCGAACACTTTTTAAGCCGT
AGATAAACAGGCTGGGACACTTCACATGAGCGAAAAATACATCGTCACCTGGGACATGTTGCAGATCCAT
GCACGTAAACTCGCAAGCCGACTGATGCCTTCTGAACAATGGAAAGGCATTATTGCCGTAAGCCGTGGCG
GTCTGTACCGGGTGCGTTACTGGCGCGTGAACTGGGTATTCGTCATGTCGATACCGTTTGTATTTCCAGC
TACGATCACGACAACCAGCGCGAGCTTAAAGTGCTGAAACGCGCAGAAGGCGATGGCGAAGGCTTCATCG
TTATTGATGACCTGGTGGATACCGGTGGTACTGCGGTTGCGATTCGTGAAATGTATCCAAAAGCGCACTT
TGTCACCATCTTCGCAAAACCGGCTGGTCGTCCGCTGGTTGATGACTATGTTGTTGATATCCCGCAAGAT
ACCTGGATTGAACAGCCGTGGGATATGGGCGTCGTATTCGTCCCGCCAATCTCCGGTCGCTAATCTTTTC
AACGCCTGGCACTGCCGGGCGTTGTTCTTTTTAACTTCAGGCGGGTTACAATAGTTTCCAGTAAGTATTC
TGGAGGCTGCATCCATGACACAGGCAAACCTGAGCGAAACCCTGTTCAAACCCCGCTTTAAACATCCTGA
AACCTCGACGCTAGTCCGCCGCTTTAATCACGGCGCACAACCGCCTGTGCAGTCGGCCCTTGATGGTAAA
ACCATCCCTCACTGGTATCGCATGATTAACCGTCTGATGTGGATCTGGCGCGGCATTGACCCACGCGAAA
TCCTCGACGTCCAGGCACGTATTGTGATGAGCGATGCCGAACGTACCGACGATGATTTATACGATACGGT
GATTGGCTACCGTGGCGGCAACTGGATTTATGAGTGGGCCCCGGATCTTTGTGAAGGAACCTTACTTCTG
TGGTGTGACATAATTGGACAAACTACCTACAGAGATTTAAAGCTCTAAGGTAAATATAAAATTTTTAAGT
GTATAATGTGTTAAACTACTGATTCTAATTGTTTGTGTATTTTAGATTCCAACCTATGGAACTGATGAAT
GGGAGCAGTGGTGGAATGCCTTTAATGAGGAAAACCTGTTTTGCTCAGAAGAAATGCCATCTAGTGATGA
TGAGGCTACTGCTGACTCTCAACATTCTACTCCTCCAAAAAAGAAGAGAAAGGTAGAAGACCCCAAGGAC
TTTCCTTCAGAATTGCTAAGTTTTTTGAGTCATGCTGTGTTTAGTAATAGAACTCTTGCTTGCTTTGCTA
TTTACACCACAAAGGAAAAAGCTGCACTGCTATACAAGAAAATTATGGAAAAATATTCTGTAACCTTTAT
AAGTAGGCATAACAGTTATAATCATAACATACTGTTTTTTCTTACTCCACACAGGCATAGAGTGTCTGCT
ATTAATAACTATGCTCAAAAATTGTGTACCTTTAGCTTTTTAATTTGTAAAGGGGTTAATAAGGAATATT
TGATGTATAGTGCCTTGACTAGAGATCATAATCAGCCATACCACATTTGTAGAGGTTTTACTTGCTTTAA
AAAACCTCCCACACCTCCCCCTGAACCTGAAACATAAAATGAATGCAATTGTTGTTGTTAACTTGTTTAT
TGCAGCTTATAATGGTTACAAATAAAGCAATAGCATCACAAATTTCACAAATAAAGCATTTTTTTCACTG
CATTCTAGTTGTGGTTTGTCCAAACTCATCAATGTATCTTATCATGTCTGGATCAACTGGATAACTCAAG
CTAACCAAAATCATCCCAAACTTCCCACCCCATACCCTATTACC
Features (pLannotate 1.2.2; 30 found; start..end, strand, type, name):
    107..436     +  CDS            nef (fragment): NEF_HV1BR - Experimental evidence at protein level: Swiss-Prot protein existence level 1. Extracellular Nef protein targets CD4(+) T-lymphocytes for apoptosis by interacting with CXCR4 surface receptors (PubMed:14990729). From Human immunodeficiency virus type 1 group M subtype B (isolate BRU/LAI) (HIV-1).
    484..741     +  LTR            5' LTR (truncated): truncated 5' long terminal repeat (LTR) from HIV-1
    788..913     +  misc_feature   HIV-1 Ψ: packaging signal of human immunodeficiency virus type 1
    897..1260    +  CDS            HIV-1 gag (fragment): gag protein from human immunodeficiency virus 1; gag
   1406..1639    +  misc_feature   RRE: The Rev response element (RRE) of HIV-1 allows for Rev-dependent mRNA export from the nucleus to the cytoplasm.
   2016..2116    +  CDS            Rev (fragment): human immunodeficiency virus 1 (HIV-1) Rev protein; rev; enhances nuclear export of unspliced and incompletely spliced viral mRNAs
   2161..2278    +  misc_feature   cPPT/CTS: central polypurine tract and central termination sequence of HIV-1
   2418..2825    +  promoter       SFFV promoter: spleen focus-forming virus long terminal repeat (LTR) promoter
   2844..3542    +  CDS            TagBFP: TagBFP is a basic (constitutively fluorescent) blue fluorescent protein published in 2008, derived from Entacmaea quadricolor. It is reported to be a very rapidly-maturing monomer with very low acid sensitivity.
   3615..6389    +  CDS            DDX58: DDX58_HUMAN - Experimental evidence at protein level: Swiss-Prot protein existence level 1. Innate immune receptor that senses cytoplasmic viral nucleic acids and activates a downstream signaling cascade leading to the production of type I interferons and proinflammatory cytokines. Forms a ribonucleoprotein complex with viral RNAs on which it homooligomerizes to form filaments. The homooligomerization allows the recruitment of RNF135 an E3 ubiquitin-protein ligase that activates and amplifies the RIG-I-mediated antiviral signaling in an RNA length-dependent manner through ubiquitination-depend
   6392..6580    +  CDS            nef (fragment): NEF_HV1Z2 - Experimental evidence at protein level: Swiss-Prot protein existence level 1. Extracellular Nef protein targets CD4(+) T-lymphocytes for apoptosis by interacting with CXCR4 surface receptors. From Human immunodeficiency virus type 1 group M subtype D (isolate Z2/CDC-Z34) (HIV-1).
   6582..6613    +  LTR            3' LTR (ΔU3) (fragment): self-inactivating 3' long terminal repeat (LTR) from HIV-1
   6661..6841    +  LTR            5' LTR (truncated): truncated 5' long terminal repeat (LTR) from HIV-1
   7803..7901    -  CDS            TBC1D5 (fragment): TBCD5_HUMAN - Also known as KIAA0210. Experimental evidence at protein level: Swiss-Prot protein existence level 1. May act as a GTPase-activating protein (GAP) for Rab family protein(s). May act as a GAP for RAB7A. Can displace RAB7A and retromer CSC subcomplex from the endosomal membrane to the cytosol; at least retromer displacement seems to require its catalytic activity (PubMed:19531583, PubMed:20923837). Required for retrograde transport of cargo proteins from endosomes to the trans-Golgi network (TGN); the function seems to require its catalytic activity. Involved in regulation of autop
   8307..8586    +  CDS            TcR (fragment): tetracycline efflux protein; tet; confers resistance to tetracycline
   8587..8635    -  misc_feature   bom (fragment): basis of mobility region from pBR322
   8737..8772    -  CDS            rop (fragment): Rop protein, which maintains plasmids at low copy number; rop
   8867..8971    +  promoter       AmpR promoter: bla
   8972..9832    +  CDS            AmpR: β-lactamase; bla; confers resistance to ampicillin, carbenicillin, and related antibiotics
  10003..10591   +  rep_origin     ori: high-copy-number ColE1/pMB1/pBR322/pUC origin of replication
  10774..10830   +  CDS            lacI (fragment): lac repressor; lacI; The lac repressor binds to the lac operator to inhibit transcription in E. coli. This inhibition can be relieved by adding lactose or isopropyl-β-D-thiogalactopyranoside (IPTG).
  10837..11166   +  promoter       SV40 promoter: SV40 enhancer and early promoter
  11366..11485   +  CDS            gpt (fragment): XGPT_ECOLI - Also known as gpp, gxu. Experimental evidence at protein level: Swiss-Prot protein existence level 1. Purine salvage pathway enzyme that catalyzes the transfer of the ribosyl-5-phosphate group from 5-phospho-alpha-D-ribose 1- diphosphate (PRPP) to the N9 position of the 6-oxopurines guanine and xanthine to form the corresponding ribonucleotides GMP (guanosine 5'- monophosphate) and XMP (xanthosine 5'-monophosphate), with the release of PPi. To a lesser extent, also acts on hypoxanthine (PubMed:9100006, PubMed:3886014). Does not ribophosphorylate adenine (PubMed:3886014). From Esch
  11485..11820   +  CDS            gpt (fragment): XGPT_ECOLI - Also known as gpp, gxu. Experimental evidence at protein level: Swiss-Prot protein existence level 1. Purine salvage pathway enzyme that catalyzes the transfer of the ribosyl-5-phosphate group from 5-phospho-alpha-D-ribose 1- diphosphate (PRPP) to the N9 position of the 6-oxopurines guanine and xanthine to form the corresponding ribonucleotides GMP (guanosine 5'- monophosphate) and XMP (xanthosine 5'-monophosphate), with the release of PPi. To a lesser extent, also acts on hypoxanthine (PubMed:9100006, PubMed:3886014). Does not ribophosphorylate adenine (PubMed:3886014). From Esch
  11915..12220   +  CDS            frsA (fragment): FRSA_ECOLI - Also known as yafA. Experimental evidence at protein level: Swiss-Prot protein existence level 1. Catalyzes the hydrolysis of esters (PubMed:15808744). Displays esterase activity toward pNP-butyrate (PubMed:15808744). May stimulate mixed-acid fermentation by acting as a fermentation/respiration switch that down-regulates respiration and up- regulates fermentation rates (PubMed:15169777). From Escherichia coli (strain K12).
  12224..12298   +  CDS            small t antigen (fragment): SV40 (simian virus 40) small t antigen
  12300..12365   +  intron         small t intron: SV40 (simian virus 40) small t antigen intron
  12495..12515   +  CDS            SV40 NLS: nuclear localization signal of SV40 (simian virus 40) large T antigen
  12834..12917   +  CDS            large T antigen (fragment): large T antigen from SV40 (simian virus 40)
  12940..13074   +  polyA_signal   SV40 poly(A) signal: SV40 polyadenylation signal
