[The description below was written by a language model from this plasmid's Addgene catalogue record and pLannotate feature annotations shown in this document.]
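Description:
pTRIP-SFFV-mtagBFP-2A RIGI K270A is a 13.1 kb HIV-1-derived lentiviral transfer vector for expression in mammalian cells, built on the pTRIP-SFFV backbone. It is propagated in E. coli through a high-copy ColE1/pUC-type origin and selected with ampicillin via the β-lactamase gene. The viral portion carries a truncated 5' LTR, the Ψ packaging signal with an adjoining gag fragment, the Rev response element for Rev-dependent nuclear export of the genomic RNA, and the cPPT/CTS central flap that aids nuclear import of the reverse-transcribed genome. A ΔU3 3' LTR is annotated downstream of the cargo, giving a self-inactivating design. No WPRE is annotated. Outside the viral unit, the backbone retains fragments of pBR322 sequences and an SV40 promoter–gpt–SV40 small t intron/poly(A) cassette. The gpt coding region is annotated only as fragments, and the record does not list it as a selectable marker.

The payload is a single open reading frame driven by the spleen focus-forming virus LTR promoter, which is strong in many mammalian cell types, including haematopoietic cells. TagBFP comes first and is joined in frame to human RIG-I (DDX58) through a 2A self-cleaving peptide. The 2A is named in the construct title and fits the short gap between the two annotated coding regions, but it is not itself annotated. Ribosomal skipping at the 2A yields separate BFP and RIG-I proteins from one transcript, so blue fluorescence marks transduced cells and serves as the only selection in mammalian cells. RIG-I carries the K270A substitution, which the record describes as catalytically dead. The construct therefore suits use as a loss-of-function control alongside wild-type RIG-I in studies of innate immune RNA sensing, such as the depositors' work on immune signalling triggered by mitochondrial DNA breaks.
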