Addgene plasmid #167290: pTRIP-SFFV-mtagBFP-2A RIGI K270A
Purpose: Lentiviral expression construct encoding a TagBFP in frame with a self-cleaving catalytically dead (K270A) RLR sensor RIG-I
Depositing lab: Agnel Sfeir. Depositing organization: NYU Grossman School of Medicine. Publication: Nuclear sensing of breaks in mitochondrial DNA enhances immune surveillance. Tigano M, Vargas DC, Tremblay-Belzile S, Fu Y, Sfeir A. Nature. 2021 Mar;591(7850):477-481. doi: 10.1038/s41586-021-03269-w. Epub 2021 Feb 24. PubMed 33627873.
Backbone
  Vector backbone: pTRIP-SFFV
  Backbone size w/o insert (bp): 10356
  Total vector size (bp): 13134
  Vector type: Mammalian Expression, Lentiviral
  Selectable markers: TagBFP
Growth in bacteria
  Bacterial resistance: Ampicillin, 100 μg/mL
  Growth temperature: 30°C
  Growth strain: NEB Stable
  Copy number: High Copy
Gene/Insert
  Gene/Insert name: DDX58 (alt name: RIG-I)
  Species: H. sapiens (human)
  Insert size (bp): 2778
  Mutation: K270A
  Entrez Gene: RIGI (a.k.a. DDX58, RIG-I, RIG1, RLR-1, SGMRT2)
  Promoter: SFFV
  Tag / fusion protein: tagBFP (N terminal on backbone)
  Cloning method: Restriction Enzyme; 5′ cloning site BamHI (unknown if destroyed); 3′ cloning site XhoI (unknown if destroyed)
  Sequencing primers: 5′ cgcttctgcttcccgagctc; 3′ cttctagccaggcacaatcagc
Terms and licenses: Academic/Nonprofit Terms; Industry Terms: Not Available to Industry
Depositor comments: Please visit https://www.biorxiv.org/content/10.1101/2020.01.31.929075v1 for bioRxiv preprint.
How to cite: pTRIP-SFFV-mtagBFP-2A RIGI K270A was a gift from Agnel Sfeir (Addgene plasmid # 167290 ; http://n2t.net/addgene:167290 ; RRID:Addgene_167290)
